Addgene plasmid #68563: pMpGWB109
Purpose: (Empty Backbone) Gateway binary vector designed for transgenic research with Marchantia polymorpha as well as other plants
Depositing lab: Takayuki Kohchi. Depositing organization: Kyoto University, Graduate School of Biostudies. Publication: Development of Gateway Binary Vector Series with Four Different Selection Markers for the Liverwort Marchantia polymorpha. Ishizaki K, Nishihama R, Ueda M, Inoue K, Ishida S, Nishimura Y, Shikanai T, Kohchi T. PLoS One. 2015 Sep 25;10(9):e0138876. doi: 10.1371/journal.pone.0138876. eCollection 2015. PONE-D-15-25288 PubMed 26406247.
Backbone
  Vector backbone: pMpGWB100
  Backbone manufacturer: Kohchi Lab., Kyoto University
  Backbone size (bp): 9502
  Modifications to backbone: 3xFLAG coding sequence is cloned downstream of the Gateway cassette.
  Vector type: Plant Expression
  Selectable markers: Hygromycin
  Tag / fusion protein: 3xFLAG (C terminal on insert)
Growth in bacteria
  Bacterial resistance: Chloramphenicol and Spectinomycin, 25 & 50 μg/mL
  Growth temperature: 37°C
  Growth strain: DB3.1
  Copy number: High Copy
Gene/Insert
  Cloning method: Gateway Cloning
Resource information
  A portion of this plasmid was derived from a plasmid made by: The Gateway cassette was provided by Tsuyoshi Nakagawa at Shimane University, Japan.
Terms and licenses: Academic/Nonprofit Terms; Industry Terms: Not Available to Industry
How to cite: pMpGWB109 was a gift from Takayuki Kohchi (Addgene plasmid # 68563 ; http://n2t.net/addgene:68563 ; RRID:Addgene_68563)
