[The description below was written by a language model from this plasmid's Addgene catalogue record and pLannotate feature annotations shown in this document.]
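Description:
pMpGWB109 is an empty Gateway destination binary vector built on the pMpGWB100 backbone for Agrobacterium-mediated transformation of the liverwort Marchantia polymorpha, and it is also usable in other plants. It replicates in E. coli from a high-copy ColE1/pMB1-type origin with the pBR322 bom region. The pVS1 oriV, RepA and StaA functions provide replication and stable maintenance in Agrobacterium. Bacterial selection relies on an aadA spectinomycin/streptomycin resistance gene in the backbone together with the chloramphenicol resistance gene inside the Gateway cassette. Because the unrecombined cassette carries the ccdB toxin gene, the empty vector is propagated in a ccdB-tolerant strain such as DB3.1.

Between the nopaline-type right and left T-DNA borders lie two units. The first is the Gateway cassette (attR1, CmR, ccdB, attR2), followed directly by a 3xFLAG coding sequence and the NOS terminator. An LR reaction with an entry clone replaces the CmR–ccdB segment with the sequence of interest, and an open reading frame lacking a stop codon is then fused at its C terminus to the 3xFLAG epitope for detection or immunoprecipitation. No plant promoter is annotated upstream of attR1, only a lacZα fragment, so expression apparently depends on regulatory sequence brought in with the entry clone, for example a genomic fragment carrying its own promoter; the record does not state this explicitly. The second unit, in the opposite orientation, is a hygromycin phosphotransferase gene driven by an enhanced CaMV 35S promoter with the CaMV polyadenylation signal, allowing hygromycin selection of transformed plants. The vector belongs to a series offered with four alternative plant selection markers.
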