Features (pLannotate 1.2.2; 28 found; start..end, strand, type, name):
     54..78      -  misc_feature   RB T-DNA repeat: right border repeat from nopaline C58 T-DNA
    144..298     -  CDS            lacZα (fragment): LacZα fragment of β-galactosidase; lacZ fragment
    323..447     +  protein_bind   attR1: mutant version of attR; recombination site for the Gateway® LR reaction LR Clonase™
    484..514     +  promoter       lac UV5 promoter: E. coli lac promoter with an "up" mutation
    539..567     +  promoter       cat promoter (fragment): promoter of the E. coli cat gene encoding chloramphenicol acetyltransferase
    568..1227    +  CDS            CmR: chloramphenicol acetyltransferase; cat; confers resistance to chloramphenicol
   1406..1564    +  CDS            ccdA (fragment): CCDA_ECO57 - Also known as H, letA. Experimental evidence at protein level: Swiss-Prot protein existence level 1. Antitoxin component of a type II toxin-antitoxin (TA) system which inhibits the post-segregational killing (PSK) of plasmid-free cells, also referred to as a plasmid addiction system. Binds to and blocks the activity of CcdB; will also remove bound CcdB protein from the CcdB-GyrA complex by forming a CcdA-CcdB complex, a process termed rejuvenation. Functions as a transcriptional corepressor for the ccdAB operon, repression also requires CcdB (By similarity). From Escherichia coli
   1569..1871    +  CDS            ccdB: CCDB_ECOLI - Also known as G, letB, letD. Experimental evidence at protein level: Swiss-Prot protein existence level 1. Toxic component of a type II toxin-antitoxin (TA) system, functioning in plasmid maintainence. Responsible for the post- segregational killing (PSK) of plasmid-free cells, also referred to as a plasmid addiction system. Half-life of over 2 hours. Cell killing by CcdB is accompanied by filamentation, defects in chromosome and plasmid segregation, defects in cell division, formation of anucleate cells, decreased DNA synthesis and plasmid loss. Interferes with the activity of DN
   1915..2039    -  protein_bind   attR2: mutant version of attR; recombination site for the Gateway® LR reaction LR Clonase™
   2050..2115    +  CDS            3xFLAG: three tandem FLAG® epitope tags, followed by an enterokinase cleavage site
   2134..2386    +  terminator     NOS terminator: nopaline synthase terminator and poly(A) signal
   2442..2464    -  protein_bind   lac operator (fragment): The lac repressor binds to the lac operator to inhibit transcription in E. coli. This inhibition can be relieved by adding lactose or isopropyl-β-D-thiogalactopyranoside (IPTG). lac repressor encoded by lacI
   2468..2498    -  promoter       lac promoter: promoter for the E. coli lac operon
   2513..2534    -  protein_bind   CAP binding site: CAP binding activates transcription in the presence of cAMP. E. coli catabolite activator protein
   2619..2793    -  polyA_signal   CaMV poly(A) signal: cauliflower mosaic virus polyadenylation signal
   2834..3859    -  CDS            HygR: hygromycin B phosphotransferase confers resistance to hygromycin
   3926..4601    -  promoter       CaMV 35S promoter (enhanced): cauliflower mosaic virus 35S promoter with a duplicated enhancer region
   4796..4820    -  misc_feature   LB T-DNA repeat: left border repeat from nopaline C58 T-DNA
   5079..5102    +  promoter       Pc promoter (fragment): intI1 (promoter lies within the coding sequence); class 1 integron promoter
   5278..5334    +  CDS            GmR (fragment): gentamycin acetyltransferase; aacC1; confers resistance to gentamycin
   5345..6132    +  CDS            SmR (fragment): aminoglycoside adenylyltransferase (Murphy, 1985); aadA; confers resistance to spectinomycin and streptomycin
   6378..6966    +  rep_origin     ori: high-copy-number ColE1/pMB1/pBR322/pUC origin of replication
   7152..7292    -  misc_feature   bom: basis of mobility region from pBR322
   7394..7433    -  CDS            rop (fragment): Rop protein, which maintains plasmids at low copy number; rop
   7636..7830    -  rep_origin     pVS1 oriV: origin of replication for the Pseudomonas plasmid pVS1 (Heeb et al., 2000)
   7896..8969    -  CDS            pVS1 RepA: replication protein from the Pseudomonas plasmid pVS1 (Heeb et al., 2000)
   9398..10027   -  CDS            pVS1 StaA: stability protein from the Pseudomonas plasmid pVS1 (Heeb et al., 2000)
  10587..10988   -  CDS            Y4CG_SINFN (fragment): Protein inferred from homology: Swiss-Prot protein existence level 3. From Sinorhizobium fredii (strain NBRC 101917 / NGR234).
>Addgene plasmid #68563 | pMpGWB109 | depositor full sequence | sequence record 121617 | pMpGWB109 sequence 11274 bps
TTTCACGCCCTTTTAAATATCCGATTATTCTAATAAACGCTCTTTTCTCTTAGGTTTACCCGCCAATATA
TCCTGTCAAACACTGATAGTTTAAACTGAAGGCGGGAAACGACAATCTGATCCAAGCTCAAGCTGCTCTA
GCATTCGCCATTCAGGCTGCGCAACTGTTGGGAAGGGCGATCGGTGCGGGCCTCTTCGCTATTACGCCAG
CTGGCGAAAGGGGGATGTGCTGCAAGGCGATTAAGTTGGGTAACGCCAGGGTTTTCCCAGTCACGACGTT
GTAAAACGACGGCCAGTGCCAAGCTTGGGTCTAGAGTTATCAACAAGTTTGTACAAAAAAGCTGAACGAG
AAACGTAAAATGATATAAATATCAATATATTAAATTAGATTTTGCATAAAAAACAGACTACATAATACTG
TAAAACACAACATATCCAGTCACTATGGCGGCCCCTCGAGGGGCCGCATTAGGCACCCCAGGCTTTACAC
TTTATGCTTCCGGCTCGTATAATGTGTGGATTTTGAGTTAGGATCCGGCGAGATTTTCAGGAGCTAAGGA
AGCTAAAATGGAGAAAAAAATCACTGGATATACCACCGTTGATATATCCCAATGGCATCGTAAAGAACAT
TTTGAGGCATTTCAGTCAGTTGCTCAATGTACCTATAACCAGACCGTTCAGCTGGATATTACGGCCTTTT
TAAAGACCGTAAAGAAAAATAAGCACAAGTTTTATCCGGCCTTTATTCACATTCTTGCCCGCCTGATGAA
TGCTCATCCGGAATTCCGTATGGCAATGAAAGACGGTGAGCTGGTGATATGGGATAGTGTTCACCCTTGT
TACACCGTTTTCCATGAGCAAACTGAAACGTTTTCATCGCTCTGGAGTGAATACCACGACGATTTCCGGC
AGTTTCTACACATATATTCGCAAGATGTGGCGTGTTACGGTGAAAACCTGGCCTATTTCCCTAAAGGGTT
TATTGAGAATATGTTTTTCGTCTCAGCCAATCCCTGGGTGAGTTTCACCAGTTTTGATTTAAACGTGGCC
AATATGGACAACTTCTTCGCCCCCGTTTTCACCATGGGCAAATATTATACGCAAGGCGACAAGGTGCTGA
TGCCGCTGGCGATTCAGGTTCATCATGCCGTCTGTGATGGCTTCCATGTCGGCAGAATGCTTAATGAATT
ACAACAGTACTGCGATGAGTGGCAGGGCGGGGCGTAAACGCGTGGATCCGGCTTACTAAAAGCCAGATAA
CAGTATGCGTATTTGCGCGCTGATTTTTGCGGTATAAGAATATATACTGATATGTATACCCGAAGTATGT
CAAAAAGAGGTGTGCTATGAAGCAGCGTATTACAGTGACAGTTGACAGCGACAGCTATCAGTTGCTCAAG
GCATATATGATGTCAATATCTCCGGTCTGGTAAGCACAACCATGCAGAATGAAGCCCGTCGTCTGCGTGC
CGAACGCTGGAAAGCGGAAAATCAGGAAGGGATGGCTGAGGTCGCCCGGTTTATTGAAATGAACGGCTCT
TTTGCTGACGAGAACAGGGACTGGTGAAATGCAGTTTAAGGTTTACACCTATAAAAGAGAGAGCCGTTAT
CGTCTGTTTGTGGATGTACAGAGTGATATTATTGACACGCCCGGGCGACGGATGGTGATCCCCCTGGCCA
GTGCACGTCTGCTGTCAGATAAAGTCTCCCGTGAACTTTACCCGGTGGTGCATATCGGGGATGAAAGCTG
GCGCATGATGACCACCGATATGGCCAGTGTGCCGGTCTCCGTTATCGGGGAAGAAGTGGCTGATCTCAGC
CACCGCGAAAATGACATCAAAAACGCCATTAACCTGATGTTCTGGGGAATATAAATGTCAGGCTCCCTTA
TACACAGCCAGTCTGCAGGTCGACCATAGTGACTGGATATGTTGTGTTTTACAGTATTATGTAGTCTGTT
TTTTATGCAAAATCTAATTTAATATATTGATATTTATATCATTTTACGTTTCTCGTTCAGCTTTCTTGTA
CAAAGTGGTTGATAACAGCGACTACAAAGACCATGACGGTGATTATAAAGATCATGACATCGACTACAAG
GATGACGATGACAAGTAGAGCTCGAATTTCCCCGATCGTTCAAACATTTGGCAATAAAGTTTCTTAAGAT
TGAATCCTGTTGCCGGTCTTGCGATGATTATCATATAATTTCTGTTGAATTACGTTAAGCATGTAATAAT
TAACATGTAATGCATGACGTTATTTATGAGATGGGTTTTTATGATTAGAGTCCCGCAATTATACATTTAA
TACGCGATAGAAAACAAAATATAGCGCGCAAACTAGGATAAATTATCGCGCGCGGTGTCATCTATGTTAC
TAGATCGGGAATTGGTTCCGGAACCAATTCGTAATCATGGTCATAGCTGTTTCCTGTGTGAAATTGTTAT
CCGCTCACAATTCCACACAACATACGAGCCGGAAGCATAAAGTGTAAAGCCTGGGGTGCCTAATGAGTGA
GCTAACTCACATTAGGCTGAATTAGGCGCGCCTATTTCTGAATTCAACACATTGCGGACGTTTTTAATGT
ACTGAATTAACGCCGAATTAATTCGGGGGATCTGGATTTTAGTACTGGATTTTGGTTTTAGGAATTAGAA
ATTTTATTGATAGAAGTATTTTACAAATACAAATACATACTAAGGGTTTCTTATATGCTCAACACATGAG
CGAAACCCTATAGGAACCCTAATTCCCTTATCTGGGAACTACTCACACATTATTATGGAGAAACTCGAGC
TTGTCGATCGACAGATCCCGGTCGGCATCTACTCTATTTCTTTGCCCTCGGACGAGTGCTGGGGCGTCGG
TTTCCACTATCGGCGAGTACTTCTACACAGCCATCGGTCCAGACGGCCGCGCTTCTGCGGGCGATTTGTG
TACGCCCGACAGTCCCGGCTCCGGATCGGACGATTGCGTCGCATCGACCCTGCGCCCAAGCTGCATCATC
GAAATTGCCGTCAACCAAGCTCTGATAGAGTTGGTCAAGACCAATGCGGAGCATATACGCCCGGAGTCGT
GGCGATCCTGCAAGCTCCGGATGCCTCCGCTCGAAGTAGCGCGTCTGCTGCTCCATACAAGCCAACCACG
GCCTCCAGAAGAAGATGTTGGCGACCTCGTATTGGGAATCCCCGAACATCGCCTCGCTCCAGTCAATGAC
CGCTGTTATGCGGCCATTGTCCGTCAGGACATTGTTGGAGCCGAAATCCGCGTGCACGAGGTGCCGGACT
TCGGGGCAGTCCTCGGCCCAAAGCATCAGCTCATCGAGAGCCTGCGCGACGGACGCACTGACGGTGTCGT
CCATCACAGTTTGCCAGTGATACACATGGGGATCAGCAATCGCGCATATGAAATCACGCCATGTAGTGTA
TTGACCGATTCCTTGCGGTCCGAATGGGCCGAACCCGCTCGTCTGGCTAAGATCGGCCGCAGCGATCGCA
TCCATAGCCTCCGCGACCGGTTGTAGAACAGCGGGCAGTTCGGTTTCAGGCAGGTCTTGCAACGTGACAC
CCTGTGAACGGCGGGAGATGCAATAGGTCAGGCTCTCGCTAAACTCCCCAATGTCAAGCACTTCCGGAAT
CGGGAGCGCGGCCGATGCAAAGTGCCGATAAACATAACGATCTTTGTAGAAACCATCGGCGCAGCTATTT
ACCCGCAGGACATATCCACGCCCTCCTACATCGAAGCTGAAAGCACGAGATTCTTCGCCCTCCGAGAGCT
GCATCAGGTCGGAGACGCTGTCGAACTTTTCGATCAGAAACTTCTCGACAGACGTCGCGGTGAGTTCAGG
CTTTTTCATATCTCATTGCCCCCCGGATCTGCGAAAGCTCGAGAGAGATAGATTTGTAGAGAGAGACTGG
TGATTTCAGCGTGTCCTCTCCAAATGAAATGAACTTCCTTATATAGAGGAAGGTCTTGCGAAGGATAGTG
GGATTGTGCGTCATCCCTTACGTCAGTGGAGATATCACATCAATCCACTTGCTTTGAAGACGTGGTTGGA
ACGTCTTCTTTTTCCACGATGCTCCTCGTGGGTGGGGGTCCATCTTTGGGACCACTGTCGGCAGAGGCAT
CTTGAACGATAGCCTTTCCTTTATCGCAATGATGGCATTTGTAGGTGCCACCTTCCTTTTCTACTGTCCT
TTTGATGAAGTGACAGATAGCTGGGCAATGGAATCCGAGGAGGTTTCCCGATATTACCCTTTGTTGAAAA
GTCTCAATAGCCCTTTGGTCTTCTGAGACTGTATCTTTGATATTCTTGGAGTAGACGAGAGTGTCGTGCT
CCACCATGTTCACATCAATCCACTTGCTTTGAAGACGTGGTTGGAACGTCTTCTTTTTCCACGATGCTCC
TCGTGGGTGGGGGTCCATCTTTGGGACCACTGTCGGCAGAGGCATCTTGAACGATAGCCTTTCCTTTATC
GCAATGATGGCATTTGTAGGTGCCACCTTCCTTTTCTACTGTCCTTTTGATGAAGTGACAGATAGCTGGG
CAATGGAATCCGAGGAGGTTTCCCGATATTACCCTTTGTTGAAAAGTCTCAATAGCCCTTTGGTCTTCTG
AGACTGTATCTTTGATATTCTTGGAGTAGACGAGAGTGTCGTGCTCCACCATGTTGGCAAGCTGCTCTAG
CCAATACGCAAACCGAATTCAGAAATAAATTCAGCCTAATTCGGCGTTAATTCAGTACATTAAAAACGTC
CGCAATGTGTTATTAAGTTGTCTAAGCGTCAATTTGTTTACACCACAATATATCCTGCCACCAGCCAGCC
AACAGCTCCCCGACCGGCAGCTCGGCACAAAATCACCACTCGATACAGGCAGCCCATCAGTCCGGGACGG
CGTCAGCGGGAGAGCCGTTGTAAGGCGGCAGACTTTGCTCATGTTACCGATGCTATTCGGAAGAACGGCA
ACTAAGCTGCCGGGTTTGAAACACGGATGATCTCGCGGAGGGTAGCATGTTGATTGTAACGATGACAGAG
CGTTGCTGCCTGTGATCAATTCGGGCACGAACCCAGTGGACATAAGCCTGTTCGGTTCGTAAGCTGTAAT
GCAAGTAGCGTATGCGCTCACGCAACTGGTCCAGAACCTTGACCGAACGCAGCGGTGGTAACGGCGCAGT
GGCGGTTTTCATGGCTTGTTATGACTGTTTTTTTGGGGTACAGTCTATGCCTCGGGCATCCAAGCAGCAA
GCGCGTTACGCCGTGGGTCGATGTTTGATGTTATGGAGCAGCAACGATGTTACGCAGCAGGGCAGTCGCC
CTAAAACAAAGTTAAACATCATGGGGGAAGCGGTGATCGCCGAAGTATCGACTCAACTATCAGAGGTAGT
TGGCGTCATCGAGCGCCATCTCGAACCGACGTTGCTGGCCGTACATTTGTACGGCTCCGCAGTGGATGGC
GGCCTGAAGCCACACAGTGATATTGATTTGCTGGTTACGGTGACCGTAAGGCTTGATGAAACAACGCGGC
GAGCTTTGATCAACGACCTTTTGGAAACTTCGGCTTCCCCTGGAGAGAGCGAGATTCTCCGCGCTGTAGA
AGTCACCATTGTTGTGCACGACGACATCATTCCGTGGCGTTATCCAGCTAAGCGCGAACTGCAATTTGGA
GAATGGCAGCGCAATGACATTCTTGCAGGTATCTTCGAGCCAGCCACGATCGACATTGATCTGGCTATCT
TGCTGACAAAAGCAAGAGAACATAGCGTTGCCTTGGTAGGTCCAGCGGCGGAGGAACTCTTTGATCCGGT
TCCTGAACAGGATCTATTTGAGGCGCTAAATGAAACCTTAACGCTATGGAACTCGCCGCCCGACTGGGCT
GGCGATGAGCGAAATGTAGTGCTTACGTTGTCCCGCATTTGGTACAGCGCAGTAACCGGCAAAATCGCGC
CGAAGGATGTCGCTGCCGACTGGGCAATGGAGCGCCTGCCGGCCCAGTATCAGCCCGTCATACTTGAAGC
TAGACAGGCTTATCTTGGACAAGAAGAAGATCGCTTGGCCTCGCGCGCAGATCAGTTGGAAGAATTTGTC
CACTACGTGAAAGGCGAGATCACCAAGGTAGTCGGCAAATAATGTCTAGCTAGAAATTCGTTCAAGCCGA
CGCCGCTTCGCGGCGCGGCTTAACTCAAGCGTTAGATGCACTAAGCACATAATTGCTCACAGCCAAACTA
TCAGGTCAAGTCTGCTTTTATTATTTTTAAGCGTGCATAATAAGCCCTACACAAATTGGGAGATATATCA
TGCATGACCAAAATCCCTTAACGTGAGTTTTCGTTCCACTGAGCGTCAGACCCCGTAGAAAAGATCAAAG
GATCTTCTTGAGATCCTTTTTTTCTGCGCGTAATCTGCTGCTTGCAAACAAAAAAACCACCGCTACCAGC
GGTGGTTTGTTTGCCGGATCAAGAGCTACCAACTCTTTTTCCGAAGGTAACTGGCTTCAGCAGAGCGCAG
ATACCAAATACTGTCCTTCTAGTGTAGCCGTAGTTAGGCCACCACTTCAAGAACTCTGTAGCACCGCCTA
CATACCTCGCTCTGCTAATCCTGTTACCAGTGGCTGCTGCCAGTGGCGATAAGTCGTGTCTTACCGGGTT
GGACTCAAGACGATAGTTACCGGATAAGGCGCAGCGGTCGGGCTGAACGGGGGGTTCGTGCACACAGCCC
AGCTTGGAGCGAACGACCTACACCGAACTGAGATACCTACAGCGTGAGCTATGAGAAAGCGCCACGCTTC
CCGAAGGGAGAAAGGCGGACAGGTATCCGGTAAGCGGCAGGGTCGGAACAGGAGAGCGCACGAGGGAGCT
TCCAGGGGGAAACGCCTGGTATCTTTATAGTCCTGTCGGGTTTCGCCACCTCTGACTTGAGCGTCGATTT
TTGTGATGCTCGTCAGGGGGGCGGAGCCTATGGAAAAACGCCAGCAACGCGGCCTTTTTACGGTTCCTGG
CCTTTTGCTGGCCTTTTGCTCACATGTTCTTTCCTGCGTTATCCCCTGATTCTGTGGATAACCGTATTAC
CGCCTTTGAGTGAGCTGATACCGCTCGCCGCAGCCGAACGACCGAGCGCAGCGAGTCAGTGAGCGAGGAA
GCGGAAGAGCGCCTGATGCGGTATTTTCTCCTTACGCATCTGTGCGGTATTTCACACCGCATATGGTGCA
CTCTCAGTACAATCTGCTCTGATGCCGCATAGTTAAGCCAGTATACACTCCGCTATCGCTACGTGACTGG
GTCATGGCTGCGCCCCGACACCCGCCAACACCCGCTGACGCGCCCTGACGGGCTTGTCTGCTCCCGGCAT
CCGCTTACAGACAAGCTGTGACCGTCTCCGGGAGCTGCATGTGTCAGAGGTTTTCACCGTCATCACCGAA
ACGCGCGAGGCAGGGTGCCTTGATGTGGGCGCCGGCGGTCGAGTGGCGACGGCGCGGCTTGTCCGCGCCC
TGGTAGATTGCCTGGCCGTAGGCCAGCCATTTTTGAGCGGCCAGCGGCCGCGATAGGCCGACGCGAAGCG
GCGGGGCGTAGGGAGCGCAGCGACCGAAGGGTAGGCGCTTTTTGCAGCTCTTCGGCTGTGCGCTGGCCAG
ACAGTTATGCACAGGCCAGGCGGGTTTTAAGAGTTTTAATAAGTTTTAAAGAGTTTTAGGCGGAAAAATC
GCCTTTTTTCTCTTTTATATCAGTCACTTACATGTGTGACCGGTTCCCAATGTACGGCTTTGGGTTCCCA
ATGTACGGGTTCCGGTTCCCAATGTACGGCTTTGGGTTCCCAATGTACGTGCTATCCACAGGAAAGAGAC
CTTTTCGACCTTTTTCCCCTGCTAGGGCAATTTGCCCTAGCATCTGCTCCGTACATTAGGAACCGGCGGA
TGCTTCGCCCTCGATCAGGTTGCGGTAGCGCATGACTAGGATCGGGCCAGCCTGCCCCGCCTCCTCCTTC
AAATCGTACTCCGGCAGGTCATTTGACCCGATCAGCTTGCGCACGGTGAAACAGAACTTCTTGAACTCTC
CGGCGCTGCCACTGCGTTCGTAGATCGTCTTGAACAACCATCTGGCTTCTGCCTTGCCTGCGGCGCGGCG
TGCCAGGCGGTAGAGAAAACGGCCGATGCCGGGATCGATCAAAAAGTAATCGGGGTGAACCGTCAGCACG
TCCGGGTTCTTGCCTTCTGTGATCTCGCGGTACATCCAATCAGCTAGCTCGATCTCGATGTACTCCGGCC
GCCCGGTTTCGCTCTTTACGATCTTGTAGCGGCTAATCAAGGCTTCACCCTCGGATACCGTCACCAGGCG
GCCGTTCTTGGCCTTCTTCGTACGCTGCATGGCAACGTGCGTGGTGTTTAACCGAATGCAGGTTTCTACC
AGGTCGTCTTTCTGCTTTCCGCCATCGGCTCGCCGGCAGAACTTGAGTACGTCCGCAACGTGTGGACGGA
ACACGCGGCCGGGCTTGTCTCCCTTCCCTTCCCGGTATCGGTTCATGGATTCGGTTAGATGGGAAACCGC
CATCAGTACCAGGTCGTAATCCCACACACTGGCCATGCCGGCCGGCCCTGCGGAAACCTCTACGTGCCCG
TCTGGAAGCTCGTAGCGGATCACCTCGCCAGCTCGTCGGTCACGCTTCGACAGACGGAAAACGGCCACGT
CCATGATGCTGCGACTATCGCGGGTGCCCACGTCATAGAGCATCGGAACGAAAAAATCTGGTTGCTCGTC
GCCCTTGGGCGGCTTCCTAATCGACGGCGCACCGGCTGCCGGCGGTTGCCGGGATTCTTTGCGGATTCGA
TCAGCGGCCGCTTGCCACGATTCACCGGGGCGTGCTTCTGCCTCGATGCGTTGCCGCTGGGCGGCCTGCG
CGGCCTTCAACTTCTCCACCAGGTCATCACCCAGCGCCGCGCCGATTTGTACCGGGCCGGATGGTTTGCG
ACCGCTCACGCCGATTCCTCGGGCTTGGGGGTTCCAGTGCCATTGCAGGGCCGGCAGACAACCCAGCCGC
TTACGCCTGGCCAACCGCCCGTTCCTCCACACATGGGGCATTCCACGGCGTCGGTGCCTGGTTGTTCTTG
ATTTTCCATGCCGCCTCCTTTAGCCGCTAAAATTCATCTACTCATTTATTCATTTGCTCATTTACTCTGG
TAGCTGCGCGATGTATTCAGATAGCAGCTCGGTAATGGTCTTGCCTTGGCGTACCGCGTACATCTTCAGC
TTGGTGTGATCCTCCGCCGGCAACTGAAAGTTGACCCGCTTCATGGCTGGCGTGTCTGCCAGGCTGGCCA
ACGTTGCAGCCTTGCTGCTGCGTGCGCTCGGACGGCCGGCACTTAGCGTGTTTGTGCTTTTGCTCATTTT
CTCTTTACCTCATTAACTCAAATGAGTTTTGATTTAATTTCAGCGGCCAGCGCCTGGACCTCGCGGGCAG
CGTCGCCCTCGGGTTCTGATTCAAGAACGGTTGTGCCGGCGGCGGCAGTGCCTGGGTAGCTCACGCGCTG
CGTGATACGGGACTCAAGAATGGGCAGCTCGTACCCGGCCAGCGCCTCGGCAACCTCACCGCCGATGCGC
GTGCCTTTGATCGCCCGCGACACGACAAAGGCCGCTTGTAGCCTTCCATCCGTGACCTCAATGCGCTGCT
TAACCAGCTCCACCAGGTCGGCGGTGGCCCATATGTCGTAAGGGCTTGGCTGCACCGGAATCAGCACGAA
GTCGGCTGCCTTGATCGCGGACACAGCCAAGTCCGCCGCCTGGGGCGCTCCGTCGATCACTACGAAGTCG
CGCCGGCCGATGGCCTTCACGTCGCGGTCAATCGTCGGGCGGTCGATGCCGACAACGGTTAGCGGTTGAT
CTTCCCGCACGGCCGCCCAATCGCGGGCACTGCCCTGGGGATCGGAATCGACTAACAGAACATCGGCCCC
GGCGAGTTGCAGGGCGCGGGCTAGATGGGTTGCGATGGTCGTCTTGCCTGACCCGCCTTTCTGGTTAAGT
ACAGCGATAACCTTCATGCGTTCCCCTTGCGTATTTGTTTATTTACTCATCGCATCATATACGCAGCGAC
CGCATGACGCAAGCTGTTTTACTCAAATACACATCACCTTTTTAGACGGCGGCGCTCGGTTTCTTCAGCG
GCCAAGCTGGCCGGCCAGGCCGCCAGCTTGGCATCAGACAAACCGGCCAGGATTTCATGCAGCCGCACGG
TTGAGACGTGCGCGGGCGGCTCGAACACGTACCCGGCCGCGATCATCTCCGCCTCGATCTCTTCGGTAAT
GAAAAACGGTTCGTCCTGGCCGTCCTGGTGCGGTTTCATGCTTGTTCCTCTTGGCGTTCATTCTCGGCGG
CCGCCAGGGCGTCGGCCTCGGTCAATGCGTCCTCACGGAAGGCACCGCGCCGCCTGGCCTCGGTGGGCGT
CACTTCCTCGCTGCGCTCAAGTGCGCGGTACAGGGTCGAGCGATGCACGCCAAGCAGTGCAGCCGCCTCT
TTCACGGTGCGGCCTTCCTGGTCGATCAGCTCGCGGGCGTGCGCGATCTGTGCCGGGGTGAGGGTAGGGC
GGGGGCCAAACTTCACGCCTCGGGCCTTGGCGGCCTCGCGCCCGCTCCGGGTGCGGTCGATGATTAGGGA
ACGCTCGAACTCGGCAATGCCGGCGAACACGGTCAACACCATGCGGCCGGCCGGCGTGGTGGTGTCGGCC
CACGGCTCTGCCAGGCTACGCAGGCCCGCGCCGGCCTCCTGGATGCGCTCGGCAATGTCCAGTAGGTCGC
GGGTGCTGCGGGCCAGGCGGTCTAGCCTGGTCACTGTCACAACGTCGCCAGGGCGTAGGTGGTCAAGCAT
CCTGGCCAGCTCCGGGCGGTCGCGCCTGGTGCCGGTGATCTTCTCGGAAAACAGCTTGGTGCAGCCGGCC
GCGTGCAGTTCGGCCCGTTGGTTGGTCAAGTCCTGGTCGTCGGTGCTGACGCGGGCATAGCCCAGCAGGC
CAGCGGCGGCGCTCTTGTTCATGGCGTAATGTCTCCGGTTCTAGTCGCAAGTATTCTACTTTATGCGACT
AAAACACGCGACAAGAAAACGCCAGGAAAAGGGCAGGGCGGCAGCCTGTCGCGTAACTTAGGACTTGTGC
GACATGTCGTTTTCAGAAGACGGCTGCACTGAACGTCAGAAGCCGACTGCACTATAGCAGCGGAGGGGTT
GGATCAAAGTACTTTGATCCCGAGGGGAACCCTGTGGTTGGCATGCACATACAAATGGACGAACGGATAA
ACCT
