>Addgene plasmid #68563 | pMpGWB109 | addgene partial sequence | sequence record 152501 | CAT-R 5'-GCAACTGACTGAAATGCCTC-3'
TATCAACGGTGGTATATCCAGTGATTTTTTTCTCCATTTTAGCTTCCTTAGCTCCTGAAAATCTCGACGG
ATCCTAACTCAAAATCCACACATTATACGAGCCGGAAGCATAAAGTGTAAAGCCTGGGGTGCCTAATGCG
GCCCCTCGAGGGGCCGCCATAGTGACTGGATATGTTGTGTTTTACAGTATTATGTAGTCTGTTTTTTATG
CAAAATCTAATTTAATATATTGATATTTATATCATTTTACGTTTCTCGTTCAGCTTTTTTGTACAAACTT
GTTGATAACTCTAGACCCAAGCTTGGCACTGGCCGTCGTTTTACAACGTCGTGACTGGGAAAACCCTGGC
GTTACCCAACTTAATCGCCTTGCAGCACATCCCCCTTTCGCCAGCTGGCGTAATAGCGAAGAGGCCCGCA
CCGATCGCCCTTCCCAACAGTTGCGCAGCCTGAATGGCGAATGCTAGAGCAGCTTGAGCTTGGATCAGAT
TGTCGTTTCCCGCCTTCAGTTTAAACTATCAGTGTTTGACAGGATATATTGGCGGGTAAACCTAAGAGAA
AAGAGCGTTTATTAGAATAATCGGATATTTAAAAGGGCGTGAAAAGGTTTATCCGTTCGTCCATTTGTAT
GTGCATGCCAACCACAGGGTTCCCCTCGGGATCAAAGTACTTTGATCCAACCCCTCCGCTGCTATAGTGC
AGTCGGCTTCTGACGTTCAGTGCAGCCGTCTTCTGAAA
