>Addgene plasmid #68563 | pMpGWB109 | addgene partial sequence | sequence record 152502 | ccdB-Fwd 5'-GCATGATGACCACCGATATG-3'
AAGTGGCTGATCTCAGCCACCGCGAAAATGACATCAAAAACGCCATTAACCTGATGTTCTGGGGAATATA
AATGTCAGGCTCCCTTATACACAGCCAGTCTGCAGGTCGACCATAGTGACTGGATATGTTGTGTTTTACA
GTATTATGTAGTCTGTTTTTTATGCAAAATCTAATTTAATATATTGATATTTATATCATTTTACGTTTCT
CGTTCAGCTTTCTTGTACAAAGTGGTTGATAACAGCGACTACAAAGACCATGACGGTGATTATAAAGATC
ATGACATCGACTACAAGGATGACGATGACAAGTAGAGCTCGAATTTCCCCGATCGTTCAAACATTTGGCA
ATAAAGTTTCTTAAGATTGAATCCTGTTGCCGGTCTTGCGATGATTATCATATAATTTCTGTTGAATTAC
GTTAAGCATGTAATAATTAACATGTAATGCATGACGTTATTTATGAGATGGGTTTTTATGATTAGAGTCC
CGCAATTATACATTTAATACGCGATAGAAAACAAAATATAGCGCGCAAACTAGGATAAATTATCGCGCGC
GGTGTCATCTATGTTACTAGATCGGGAATTGG
